>Addgene plasmid #12283 | pIRES2-EGFP-SHP2WT | addgene full sequence | sequence record 142528 | Addgene NGS Result
CATGCATTAGTTATTAATAGTAATCAATTACGGGGTCATTAGTTCATAGCCCATATATGGAGTTCCGCGT
TACATAACTTACGGTAAATGGCCCGCCTGGCTGACCGCCCAACGACCCCCGCCCATTGACGTCAATAATG
ACGTATGTTCCCATAGTAACGCCAATAGGGACTTTCCATTGACGTCAATGGGTGGAGTATTTACGGTAAA
CTGCCCACTTGGCAGTACATCAAGTGTATCATATGCCAAGTACGCCCCCTATTGACGTCAATGACGGTAA
ATGGCCCGCCTGGCATTATGCCCAGTACATGACCTTATGGGACTTTCCTACTTGGCAGTACATCTACGTA
TTAGTCATCGCTATTACCATGGTGATGCGGTTTTGGCAGTACATCAATGGGCGTGGATAGCGGTTTGACT
CACGGGGATTTCCAAGTCTCCACCCCATTGACGTCAATGGGAGTTTGTTTTGGCACCAAAATCAACGGGA
CTTTCCAAAATGTCGTAACAACTCCGCCCCATTGACGCAAATGGGCGGTAGGCGTGTACGGTGGGAGGTC
TATATAAGCAGAGCTGGTTTAGTGAACCGTCAGATCCGCTAGCGCTACCGGACTCAGATCTCGAGCTCAA
GCTTCGAATTCCGGGCGGGAGGAACATGACATCGCGGAGATGGTTTCACCCAAATATCACTGGTGTGGAG
GCAGAAAACCTACTGTTGACAAGAGGAGTTGATGGCAGTTTTTTGGCAAGGCCTAGTAAAAGTAACCCTG
GAGACTTCACACTTTCCGTTAGAAGAAATGGAGCTGTCACCCACATCAAGATTCAGAACACTGGTGATTA
CTATGACCTGTATGGAGGGGAGAAATTTGCCACTTTGGCTGAGTTGGTCCAGTATTACATGGAACATCAC
GGGCAATTAAAAGAGAAGAATGGAGATGTCATTGAGCTTAAATATCCTCTGAACTGTGCAGATCCTACCT
CTGAAAGGTGGTTTCATGGACATCTCTCTGGGAAAGAAGCAGAGAAATTATTAACTGAAAAAGGAAAACA
TGGTAGTTTTCTTGTACGAGAGAGCCAGAGCCACCCTGGAGATTTTGTTCTTTCTGTGCGCACTGGTGAT
GACAAAGGGGAGAGCAATGACGGCAAGTCTAAAGTGACCCATGTTATGATTCGCTGTCAGGAACTGAAAT
ACGACGTTGGTGGAGGAGAACGGTTTGATTCTTTGACAGATCTTGTGGAACATTATAAGAAGAATCCTAT
GGTGGAAACATTGGGTACAGTACTACAACTCAAGCAGCCCCTTAACACGACTCGTATAAATGCTGCTGAA
ATAGAAAGCAGAGTTCGAGAACTAAGCAAATTAGCTGAGACCACAGATAAAGTCAAACAAGGCTTTTGGG
AAGAATTTGAGACACTACAACAACAGGAGTGCAAACTTCTCTACAGCCGAAAAGAGGGTCAAAGGCAAGA
AAACAAAAACAAAAATAGATATAAAAACATCCTGCCCTTTGATCATACCAGGGTTGTCCTACACGATGGT
GATCCCAATGAGCCTGTTTCAGATTACATCAATGCAAATATCATCATGCCTGAATTTGAAACCAAGTGCA
ACAATTCAAAGCCCAAAAAGAGTTACATTGCCACACAAGGCTGCCTGCAAAACACGGTGAATGACTTTTG
GCGGATGGTGTTCCAAGAAAACTCCCGAGTGATTGTCATGACAACGAAAGAAGTGGAGAGAGGAAAGAGT
AAATGTGTCAAATACTGGCCTGATGAGTATGCTCTAAAAGAATATGGCGTCATGCGTGTTAGGAACGTCA
AAGAAAGCGCCGCTCATGACTATACGCTAAGAGAACTTAAACTTTCAAAGGTTGGACAAGGGAATACGGA
GAGAACGGTCTGGCAATACCACTTTCGGACCTGGCCGGACCACGGCGTGCCCAGCGACCCTGGGGGCGTG
CTGGACTTCCTGGAGGAGGTGCACCATAAGCAGGAGAGCATCATGGATGCAGGGCCGGTCGTGGTGCACT
GCAGTGCTGGAATTGGCCGGACAGGGACGTTCATTGTGATTGATATTCTTATTGACATCATCAGAGAGAA
AGGTGTTGACTGCGATATTGACGTTCCCAAAACCATCCAGATGGTGCGGTCTCAGAGGTCAGGGATGGTC
CAGACAGAAGCACAGTACCGATTTATCTATATGGCGGTCCAGCATTATATTGAAACACTACAGCGCAGGA
TTGAAGAAGAGCAGAAAAGCAAGAGGAAAGGGCACGAATATACAAATATTAAGTATTCTCTAGCGGACCA
GACGAGTGGAGATCAGAGCCCTCTCCCGCCTTGTACTCCAACGCCACCCTGTGCAGAAATGAGAGAAGAC
AGTGCTAGAGTCTATGAAAACGTGGGCCTGATGCAACAGCAGAAAAGTTTCAGAAAACTCATCTCTGAAG
AGGATCTGTGAGAATTCTGCAGTCGACGGTACCGCGGGCCCGGGATCCGCCCCTCTCCCTCCCCCCCCCC
TAACGTTACTGGCCGAAGCCGCTTGGAATAAGGCCGGTGTGCGTTTGTCTATATGTTATTTTCCACCATA
TTGCCGTCTTTTGGCAATGTGAGGGCCCGGAAACCTGGCCCTGTCTTCTTGACGAGCATTCCTAGGGGTC
TTTCCCCTCTCGCCAAAGGAATGCAAGGTCTGTTGAATGTCGTGAAGGAAGCAGTTCCTCTGGAAGCTTC
TTGAAGACAAACAACGTCTGTAGCGACCCTTTGCAGGCAGCGGAACCCCCCACCTGGCGACAGGTGCCTC
TGCGGCCAAAAGCCACGTGTATAAGATACACCTGCAAAGGCGGCACAACCCCAGTGCCACGTTGTGAGTT
GGATAGTTGTGGAAAGAGTCAAATGGCTCTCCTCAAGCGTATTCAACAAGGGGCTGAAGGATGCCCAGAA
GGTACCCCATTGTATGGGATCTGATCTGGGGCCTCGGTACACATGCTTTACATGTGTTTAGTCGAGGTTA
AAAAAACGTCTAGGCCCCCCGAACCACGGGGACGTGGTTTTCCTTTGAAAAACACGATGATAATATGGCC
ACAACCATGGTGAGCAAGGGCGAGGAGCTGTTCACCGGGGTGGTGCCCATCCTGGTCGAGCTGGACGGCG
ACGTAAACGGCCACAAGTTCAGCGTGTCCGGCGAGGGCGAGGGCGATGCCACCTACGGCAAGCTGACCCT
GAAGTTCATCTGCACCACCGGCAAGCTGCCCGTGCCCTGGCCCACCCTCGTGACCACCCTGACCTACGGC
GTGCAGTGCTTCAGCCGCTACCCCGACCACATGAAGCAGCACGACTTCTTCAAGTCCGCCATGCCCGAAG
GCTACGTCCAGGAGCGCACCATCTTCTTCAAGGACGACGGCAACTACAAGACCCGCGCCGAGGTGAAGTT
CGAGGGCGACACCCTGGTGAACCGCATCGAGCTGAAGGGCATCGACTTCAAGGAGGACGGCAACATCCTG
GGGCACAAGCTGGAGTACAACTACAACAGCCACAACGTCTATATCATGGCCGACAAGCAGAAGAACGGCA
TCAAGGTGAACTTCAAGATCCGCCACAACATCGAGGACGGCAGCGTGCAGCTCGCCGACCACTACCAGCA
GAACACCCCCATCGGCGACGGCCCCGTGCTGCTGCCCGACAACCACTACCTGAGCACCCAGTCCGCCCTG
AGCAAAGACCCCAACGAGAAGCGCGATCACATGGTCCTGCTGGAGTTCGTGACCGCCGCCGGGATCACTC
TCGGCATGGACGAGCTGTACAAGTAAAGCGGCCGCGACTCTAGATCATAATCAGCCATACCACATTTGTA
GAGGTTTTACTTGCTTTAAAAAACCTCCCACACCTCCCCCTGAACCTGAAACATAAAATGAATGCAATTG
TTGTTGTTAACTTGTTTATTGCAGCTTATAATGGTTACAAATAAAGCAATAGCATCACAAATTTCACAAA
TAAAGCATTTTTTTCACTGCATTCTAGTTGTGGTTTGTCCAAACTCATCAATGTATCTTAAGGCGTAAAT
TGTAAGCGTTAATATTTTGTTAAAATTCGCGTTAAATTTTTGTTAAATCAGCTCATTTTTTAACCAATAG
GCCGAAATCGGCAAAATCCCTTATAAATCAAAAGAATAGACCGAGATAGGGT
[37 nt withheld, positions 4183-4219]
AAAGAACGTGGACTCCAACGTCAAAGG
[49 nt withheld, positions 4247-4295]
T
[91 nt withheld, positions 4297-4387]
G
[124 nt withheld, positions 4389-4512]
CAGGTGGCACTTTTCGGGGAAATGTGCGCGGAACCCCTATTTGTTTATTTTTCTAAATACATTCAAATAT
GTATCCGCTCATGAGACAATAACCCTGATAAATGCTTCAATAATATTGAAAAAGGAAGAGTCCTGAGGCG
GAAAGAACCAGCTGTGGAATGTGTGTCAGTTAGGGTGTGGAAAGTCCCCAGGCTCCCCAGCAGGCAGAAG
TATGCAAAGCATGCATCTCAATTAGTCAGCAACCAGGTGTGGAAAGTCCCCAGGCTCCCCAGCAGGCAGA
AGTATGCAAAGCATGCATCTCAATTAGTCAGCAACCATAGTCCCGCCCCTAACTCCGCCCATCCCGCCCC
TAACTCCGCCCAGTTCCGCCCATTCTCCGCCCCATGGCTGACTAATTTTTTTTATTTATGCAGAGGCCGA
GGCCGCCTCGGCCTCTGAGCTATTCCAGAAGTAGTGAGGAGGCTTTTTTGGAGGCCTAGGCTTTTGCAAA
GATCGATCAAGAGACAGGATGAGGATCGTTTCGCATGATTGAACAAGATGGATTGCACGCAGGTTCTCCG
GCCGCTTGGGTGGAGAGGCTATTCGGCTATGACTGGGCACAACAGACAATCGGCTGCTCTGATGCCGCCG
TGTTCCGGCTGTCAGCGCAGGGGCGCCCGGTTCTTTTTGTCAAGACCGACCTGTCCGGTGCCCTGAATGA
ACTGCAAGACGAGGCAGCGCGGCTATCGTGGCTGGCCACGACGGGCGTTCCTTGCGCAGCTGTGCTCGAC
GTTGTCACTGAAGCGGGAAGGGACTGGCTGCTATTGGGCGAAGTGCCGGGGCAGGATCTCCTGTCATCTC
ACCTTGCTCCTGCCGAGAAAGTATCCATCATGGCTGATGCAATGCGGCGGCTGCATACGCTTGATCCGGC
TACCTGCCCATTCGACCACCAAGCGAAACATCGCATCGAGCGAGCACGTACTCGGATGGAAGCCGGTCTT
GTCGATCAGGATGATCTGGACGAAGAGCATCAGGGGCTCGCGCCAGCCGAACTGTTCGCCAGGCTCAAGG
CGAGCATGCCCGACGGCGAGGATCTCGTCGTGACCCATGGCGATGCCTGCTTGCCGAATATCATGGTGGA
AAATGGCCGCTTTTCTGGATTCATCGACTGTGGCCGGCTGGGTGTGGCGGACCGCTATCAGGACATAGCG
TTGGCTACCCGTGATATTGCTGAAGAGCTTGGCGGCGAATGGGCTGACCGCTTCCTCGTGCTTTACGGTA
TCGCCGCTCCCGATTCGCAGCGCATCGCCTTCTATCGCCTTCTTGACGAGTTCTTCTGAGCGGGACTCTG
GGGTTCGAAATGACCGACCAAGCGACGCCCAACCTGCCATCACGAGATTTCGATTCCACCGCCGCCTTCT
ATGAAAGGTTGGGCTTCGGAATCGTTTTCCGGGACGCCGGCTGGATGATCCTCCAGCGCGGGGATCTCAT
GCTGGAGTTCTTCGCCCACCCTAGGGGGAGGCTAACTGAAACACGGAAGGAGACAATACCGGAAGGAACC
CGCGCTATGACGGCAATAAAAAGACAGAATAAAACGCACGGTGTTGGGTCGTTTGTTCATAAACGCGGGG
TTCGGTCCCAGGGCTGGCACTCTGTCGATACCCCACCGAGACCCCATTGGGGCCAATACGCCCGCGTTTC
TTCCTTTTCCCCACCCCACCCCCCAAGTTCGGGTGAAGGCCCAGGGCTCGCAGCCAACGTCGGGGCGGCA
GGCCCTGCCATAGCCTCAGGTTACTCATATATACTTTAGATTGATTTAAAACTTCATTTTTAATTTAAAA
GGATCTAGGTGAAGATCCTTTTTGATAATCTCATGACCAAAATCCCTTAACGTGAGTTTTCGTTCCACTG
AGCGTCAGACCCCGTAGAAAAGATCAAAGGATCTTCTTGAGATCCTTTTTTTCTGCGCGTAATCTGCTGC
TTGCAAACAAAAAAACCACCGCTACCAGCGGTGGTTTGTTTGCCGGATCAAGAGCTACCAACTCTTTTTC
CGAAGGTAACTGGCTTCAGCAGAGCGCAGATACCAAATACTGTTCTTCTAGTGTAGCCGTAGTTAGGCCA
CCACTTCAAGAACTCTGTAGCACCGCCTACATACCTCGCTCTGCTAATCCTGTTACCAGTGGCTGCTGCC
AGTGGCGATAAGTCGTGTCTTACCGGGTTGGACTCAAGACGATAGTTACCGGATAAGGCGCAGCGGTCGG
GCTGAACGGGGGGTTCGTGCACACAGCCCAGCTTGGAGCGAACGACCTACACCGAACTGAGATACCTACA
GCGTGAGCTATGAGAAAGCGCCACGCTTCCCGAAGGGAGAAAGGCGGACAGGTATCCGGTAAGCGGCAGG
GTCGGAACAGGAGAGCGCACGAGGGAGCTTCCAGGGGGAAACGCCTGGTATCTTTATAGTCCTGTCGGGT
TTCGCCACCTCTGACTTGAGCGTCGATTTTTGTGATGCTCGTCAGGGGGGCGGAGCCTATGGAAAAACGC
CAGCAACGCGGCCTTTTTACGGTTCCTGGCCTTTTGCTGGCCTTTTGCTCACATGTTCTTTCCTGCGTTA
TCCCCTGATTCTGTGGATAACCGTATTACCGC
Features (pLannotate 1.2.2; 18 found; start..end, strand, type, name):
     68..371     +  enhancer       CMV enhancer: human cytomegalovirus immediate early enhancer
    372..575     +  promoter       CMV promoter: human cytomegalovirus (CMV) immediate early promoter
    598..641     +  misc_feature   MCS (fragment): multiple cloning site
    656..2434    +  CDS            PTPN11: PTN11_HUMAN - Also known as PTP2C, SHPTP2. Experimental evidence at protein level: Swiss-Prot protein existence level 1. Acts downstream of various receptor and cytoplasmic protein tyrosine kinases to participate in the signal transduction from the cell surface to the nucleus (PubMed:10655584, PubMed:18559669, PubMed:18829466, PubMed:26742426, PubMed:28074573). Positively regulates MAPK signal transduction pathway (PubMed:28074573). Dephosphorylates GAB1, ARHGAP35 and EGFR (PubMed:28074573). Dephosphorylates ROCK2 at 'Tyr-722' resulting in stimulation of its RhoA binding activity (PubMed:18559
   2435..2458    +  CDS            3xMyc (fragment): 3 tandem Myc epitope tags
   2462..2498    +  misc_feature   MCS (fragment): multiple cloning site
   2500..3086    +  misc_feature   IRES2: internal ribosome entry site (IRES) of the encephalomyocarditis virus (EMCV)
   3087..3806    +  CDS            EGFP: the original enhanced GFP (Yang et al., 1996) mammalian codon-optimized
   3823..3906    +  CDS            large T antigen (fragment): large T antigen from SV40 (simian virus 40)
   3929..4050    +  polyA_signal   SV40 poly(A) signal: SV40 polyadenylation signal
   4084..4512    -  rep_origin     f1 ori (sequence partly withheld): f1 bacteriophage origin of replication; arrow indicates direction of (+) strand synthesis
   4539..4643    +  promoter       AmpR promoter: bla
   4645..5002    +  promoter       SV40 promoter: SV40 enhancer and early promoter
   5037..5831    +  CDS            NeoR/KanR: aminoglycoside phosphotransferase from Tn5; aph(3')-II (or nptII); confers resistance to neomycin, kanamycin, and G418 (Geneticin®)
   5852..6004    +  CDS            ble (fragment): BLE_KLEPN - Experimental evidence at protein level: Swiss-Prot protein existence level 1. Binding protein with a strong affinity to the bleomycin family of antibiotics. Binds to CL990; an antimitotic-antibiotic compound. From Klebsiella pneumoniae.
   6063..6110    +  polyA_signal   HSV TK poly(A) signal: herpes simplex virus thymidine kinase polyadenylation signal (Cole and Stacy, 1985)
   6201..6217    -  polyA_signal   bGH poly(A) signal (fragment): bovine growth hormone polyadenylation signal
   6439..7027    +  rep_origin     ori: high-copy-number ColE1/pMB1/pBR322/pUC origin of replication
