[The description below was written by a language model from this plasmid's Addgene catalogue record and pLannotate feature annotations shown in this document.]
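Description:
pIRES2-EGFP-SHP2WT is a mammalian expression plasmid built on the Clontech pIRES2-EGFP backbone and carrying wild-type human SHP-2 (PTPN11, also known as PTP2C or PTP-1D), a cytoplasmic protein tyrosine phosphatase that acts downstream of receptor and cytoplasmic tyrosine kinases and positively regulates MAPK signalling. The roughly 1.9 kb insert was placed in the multiple cloning site as an EcoRI fragment. It carries a C-terminal Myc epitope that the record flags as non-canonical (truncated), which the annotation detects as a short fragment immediately following the PTPN11 coding sequence.

Expression is driven by the human CMV immediate-early enhancer and promoter. Downstream of the tagged SHP-2 reading frame sits the EMCV internal ribosome entry site (IRES2) followed by EGFP, and the transcript ends at an SV40 polyadenylation signal. SHP-2 and EGFP are therefore translated as separate proteins from one bicistronic mRNA, so green fluorescence marks transfected cells expressing the phosphatase without fusing a reporter to it.

A single NeoR/KanR (Tn5 aminoglycoside phosphotransferase) gene serves both hosts. A bacterial promoter gives kanamycin resistance in E. coli, and the SV40 early promoter with an HSV TK polyadenylation signal allows G418 selection of stable mammalian lines. Propagation relies on a high-copy pUC-type origin, and an f1 origin is also present. The short large T antigen, ble and bGH poly(A) fragments in the annotation appear to be incidental backbone matches rather than functional parts. The sequenced record is 7,134 nt, larger than the listed backbone and insert sizes would suggest. The associated publication concerns SHP-2 substrates in epidermal growth factor signalling, which fits use of this plasmid as the wild-type SHP-2 expression construct in such studies.
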