Addgene plasmid #12283: pIRES2-EGFP-SHP2WT
Depositing lab: Anton Bennett. Depositing organization: Yale University. Publication: The major vault protein is a novel substrate for the tyrosine phosphatase SHP-2 and scaffold protein in epidermal growth factor signaling. Kolli S, Zito CI, Mossink MH, Wiemer EA, Bennett AM. J Biol Chem. 2004 Jul 9. 279(28):29374-85. 10.1074/jbc.M313955200 PubMed 15133037.
Backbone
  Vector backbone: pIRES2-EGFP
  Backbone manufacturer: Clontech
  Backbone size w/o insert (bp): 3500
  Vector type: Mammalian Expression
  Selectable markers: Neomycin (select with G418)
Growth in bacteria
  Bacterial resistance: Kanamycin, 50 μg/mL
  Growth temperature: 37°C
  Growth strain: DH5alpha
  Copy number: Unknown
Gene/Insert
  Gene/Insert name: SHP-2WT (alt names: PTP2c; PTP-1D)
  Species: H. sapiens (human)
  Insert size (bp): 1900
  GenBank ID: NP_002825
  Entrez Gene: PTPN11 (a.k.a. BPTP3, CFC, JMML, METCDS, NS1, PTP-1D, PTP2C, SH-PTP2, SH-PTP3, SHP2)
  Tag / fusion protein: Myc (not canonical: KLISEEDL) (C terminal on insert)
  Cloning method: Restriction Enzyme; 5′ cloning site EcoRI (not destroyed); 3′ cloning site EcoRI (not destroyed)
  Sequencing primers: 5′ CMV-F
Resource information
  A portion of this plasmid was derived from a plasmid made by: Neel.BG Department of Medicine, Beth Israel Deaconess Medical Center, Boston,Massachusetts 02115, USA.
Terms and licenses: Academic/Nonprofit Terms; Industry Terms: Not Available to Industry
How to cite: pIRES2-EGFP-SHP2WT was a gift from Anton Bennett (Addgene plasmid # 12283 ; http://n2t.net/addgene:12283 ; RRID:Addgene_12283)
