>Addgene plasmid #12283 | pIRES2-EGFP-SHP2WT | addgene partial sequence | sequence record 18777 | CMV-F 5'-CGCAAATGGGCGGTAGGCGTG-3'
GACCGTCAGATCCGCTAGCGCTACCGGACTCAGATCTCGAGCTCAAGCTTCGAATTCCGGGCGGGAGGAA
CATGACATCGCGGAGATGGTTTCACCCAAATATCACTGGTGTGGAGGCAGAAAACCTACTGTTGACAAGA
GGAGTTGATGGCAGTTTTTTGGCAAGGCCTAGTAAAAGTAACCCTGGAGACTTCACACTTTCCGTTAGAA
GAAATGGAGCTGTCACCCACATCAAGATTCAGAACACTGGTGATTACTATGACCTGTATGGAGGGGAGAA
ATTTGCCACTTTGGCTGAGTTGGTCCAGTATTACATGGAACATCACGGGCAATTAAAAGAGAAGAATGGA
GATGTCATTGAGCTTAAATATCCTCTGAACTGTGCAGATCCTACCTCTGAAAGGTGGTTTCATGGACATC
TCTCTGGGAAAGAAGCAGAGAAATTATTAACTGAAAAAGGAAAACATGGTAGTTTTCTTGTACGAGAGAG
CCAGAGCCACCCTGGAGATTTTGTTCTTTCTGTGCGCACTGGTGATGACAAAGGGGAGAGCAATGACGGC
AAGTCTAAAGTGACCCATGTTATGATTCGCTGTCAGGAACTGAAATACGACGTTGGTGGAGGAGAACGGT
TTGATTCTTTGACAGATCTTGTGGAACATTATAAGAAGAATCCTATGGTGGAAACATTGGGTACAGTACT
ACAACTCAAGCAGCCCCTTAACACGACTCGTATAAATGCTGCTGAAATAGAAAGCAGAGTTCGAGAACTA
AGCAAATTAGCTGAGACCACAGATAAAGTCAAACCAGGCTTT
