>Addgene plasmid #12283 | pIRES2-EGFP-SHP2WT | addgene partial sequence | sequence record 108500 | pCDH-rev 5'-GCATTCCTTTGGCGAGAG-3'
GGTTTCCGGGCCCTCACATTGCCAAAAGACGGCAATATGGTGGAAAATAACATATAGACAAACGCACACC
GGCCTTATTCCAAGCGGCTTCGGCCAGTAACGTTAGGGGGGGGGGAGGGAGAGGGGCGGATCCCGGGCCC
GCGGTACCGTCGACTGCAGAATTCTCACAGATCCTCTTCAGAGATGAGTTTTCTGAAACTTTTCTGCTGT
TGCATCAGGCCCACGTTTTCATAGACTCTAGCACTGTCTTCTCTCATTTCTGCACAGGGTGGCGTTGGAG
TACAAGGCGGGAGAGGGCTCTGATCTCCACTCGTCTGGTCCGCTAGAGAATACTTAATATTTGTATATTC
GTGCCCTTTCCTCTTGCTTTTCTGCTCTTCTTCAATCCTGCGCTGTAGTGTTTCAATATAATGCTGGACC
GCCATATAGATAAATCGGTACTGTGCTTCTGTCTGGACCATCCCTGACCTCTGAGACCGCACCATCTGGA
TGGTTTTGGGAACGTCAATATCGCAGTCAACACCTTTCTCTCTGATGATGTCAATAAGAATATCAATCAC
AATGAACGTCCCTGTCCGGCCAATTCCAGCACTGCAGTGCACCACGACCGGCCCTGCATCCATGATGCTC
TCCTGCTTATGGTGCACCTCCTCCAGGAAGTCCAGCACGCCCCCAGGGTCGCTGGGCACGCCGTGGTCCG
GCCAGGTCCGAAAGTGGTATTGCCAGACCGTTCTCTCCGTATTCCCTTGTCCAACCTTTGAA
